>Addgene plasmid #78692 | BC-A1-005 | addgene full sequence | sequence record 171051 | Addgene NGS Result
ATGCGTAAAGGAGAAGAACTTTTCACTGGAGTTGTCCCAATTCTTGTTGAATTAGATGGTGATGTTAATG
GGCACAAATTTTCTGTCAGTGGAGAGGGTGAAGGTGATGCAACATACGGAAAACTTACCCTTAAATTTAT
TTGCACTACTGGAAAACTACCTGTTCCATGGCCAACACTTGTCACTACTTTCGGTTATGGTGTTCAATGC
TTTGCGAGATACCCAGATCACATGAAACAGCATGACTTTTTCAAGAGTGCCATGCCCGAAGGTTATGTAC
AGGAAAGAACTATATTTTTCAAAGATGACGGGAACTACAAGACACGTGCTGAAGTCAAGTTTGAAGGTGA
TACCCTTGTTAATAGAATCGAGTTAAAAGGTATTGATTTTAAAGAAGATGGAAACATTCTTGGACACAAA
TTGGAATACAACTATAACTCACACAATGTATACATCATGGCAGACAAACAAAAGAATGGAATCAAAGTTA
ACTTCAAAATTAGACACAACATTGAAGATGGAAGCGTTCAACTAGCAGACCATTATCAACAAAATACTCC
AATTGGCGATGGCCCTGTCCTTTTACCAGACAACCATTACCTGTCCACACAATCTGCCCTTTCGAAAGAT
CCCAACGAAAAGAGAGACCACATGGTCCTTCTTGAGTTTGTAACAGCTGCTGGGATTACACATGGCATGG
ATGAACTATACAAAGCTGCAAACGACGAAAACTACGCTTTAGTAGCTTAATAATCTAGACACTGATAGTG
CTAGTGTAGATCACTACTAGAGCCAGGCATCAAATAAAACGAAAGGCTCAGTCGAAAGACTGGGCCTTTC
GTTTTATCTGTTGTTTGTCGGTGAACGCTCTCTACTAGAGTCACACTGGCTCACCTTCGGGTGGGCCTTT
CTGCGTTTATACCCGGGTACTAGAGGTCCGGCAAAAAAGGGCAAGGTGTCACCACCCTGCCCTTTTTCTT
TAAAACCGAAAAGATTACTTCGCGTTATGCAGGCTTCCTCGCTCACTGACTCGCTGCGCTCGGTCGTTCG
GCTGCGGCGAGCGGTATCAGCTCACTCAAAGGCGGTAATACGGTTATCCACAGAATCAGGGGATAACGCA
GGAAAGAACATGTGAGCAAAAGGCCAGCAAAAGGCCAGGAACCGTAAAAAGGCCGCGTTGCTGGCGTTTT
TCCACAGGCTCCGCCCCCCTGACGAGCATCACAAAAATCGACGCTCAAGTCAGAGGTGGCGAAACCCGAC
AGGACTATAAAGATACCAGGCGTTTCCCCCTGGAAGCTCCCTCGTGCGCTCTCCTGTTCCGACCCTGCCG
CTTACCGGATACCTGTCCGCCTTTCTCCCTTCGGGAAGCGTGGCGCTTTCTCATAGCTCACGCTGTAAGT
ATCTCAGTTCGGTGTAGGTCGTTCGCTCCAAGCTGGGCTGTGTGCACGAACCCCCCGTTCAGCCCGACCG
CTGCGCCTTATCCGGTAACTATCGTCTTGAGTCCAACCCGGTAAGACACGACTTATCGCCACTGGCAGCA
GCCACTGGTAACAGGATTAGCAGAGCGAGGTATGTAGGCGGTGCTACAGAGTTCTTGAAGTGGTGGCCTA
ACTACGGCTACACTAGAAGAACAGTATTTGGTATCTGCGCTCTGCTGAAGCCAGTTACCTTCGGAAAAAG
AGTTGGTAGCTCTTGATCCGGCAAACAAACCACCGCTGGTAGCGGTGGTTTTTTTGTTTGCAAGCAGCAG
ATTACGCGCAGAAAAAAAGGATCTCAAGAAGATCCTTTGATCTTTTCTACGGGGTCAGACGCTCAGTGGA
ACGAAAACTCACGTTAAGGGATTTTGGTCATGAGATTATCAAAAAGGATCTTCACCTAGATCCTTTTAAA
TTAAAAATGAAGTTTTAAATCAATCTAAAGTATATATGAGTAAACTTGGTCTGACAGCTCGAGGCTTGGA
TTCTCACCAATAAAAAACGCCCGGCGGCAACCGAGCGTTCTGAACAAATCCAGATGGAGTTCTGAGGTCA
TTACTGGATCTATCAACAGGAGTCCAAGCGAGCTCGATATCAAATTACGCCCCGCCCTGCCACTCATCGC
AGTACTGTTGTAATTCATTAAGCATTCTGCCGACATGGAAGCCATCACAAACGGCATGATGAACCTGAAT
CGCCAGCGGCATCAGCACCTTGTCGCCTTGCGTATAATATTTGCCCATGGTGAAAACGGGGGCGAAGAAG
TTGTCCATATTGGCCACGTTTAAATCAAAACTGGTGAAACTCACCCAGGGATTGGCTGAGACGAAAAACA
TATTCTCAATAAACCCTTTAGGGAAATAGGCCAGGTTTTCACCGTAACACGCCACATCTTGCGAATATAT
GTGTAGAAACTGCCGGAAATCGTCGTGGTATTCACTCCAGAGCGATGAAAACGTTTCAGTTTGCTCATGG
AAAACGGTGTAACAAGGGTGAACACTATCCCATATCACCAGCTCACCGTCTTTCATTGCCATACGAAATT
CCGGATGAGCATTCATCAGGCGGGCAAGAATGTGAATAAAGGCCGGATAAAACTTGTGCTTATTTTTCTT
TACGGTCTTTAAAAAGGCCGTAATATCCAGCTGAACGGTCTGGTTATAGGTACATTGAGCAACTGACTGA
AATGCCTCAAAATGTTCTTTACGATGCCATTGGGATATATCAACGGTGGTATATCCAGTGATTTTTTTCT
CCATTTTAGCTTCCTTAGCTCCTGAAAATCTCGATAACTCAAAAAATACGCCCGGTAGTGATCTTATTTC
ATTATGGTGAAAGTTGGAACCTCTTACGTGCCCGATCAACTCGAGTGCCACCTGACGTCTAAGAAACCAT
TATTATCATGACATTAACCTATAAAAATAGGCGTATCACGAGGCAGAATTTCAGATAAAAAAAATCCTTA
GCTTTCGCTAAGGATGATTTCTGGCTGCAGTTTACAGCTAGCTCAGTCCTAGGGACTGTGCTAGCGGATC
CAAAGAGGAGAAAGAATTCATGAAAAACATAAATGCCGACGACACATACAGAATAATTAATAAAATTAAA
GCGTGTAGAAGCAATAATGATATTAATCAATGCTTATCTGATATGACTAAAATGGTACATTGTGAATATT
ATTTACTCGCGATCATTTATCCTCATTCTATGGTTAAATCTGATATTTCAATCCTAGATAATTACCCTAA
AAAATGGAGGCAATATTATGATGACGCTAATTTAATAAAATATGATCCTATAGTAGATTATTCTAACTCC
AATCATTCACCAATTAATTGGAATATATTTGAAAACAATGCTGTAAATAAAAAATCTCCAAATGTAATTA
AAGAAGCGAAAACATCAGGTCTTATCACTGGGTTTAGTTTCCCTATTCATACGGCTAACAATGGCTTCGG
AATGCTTAGTTTTGCACATTCAGAAAAAGACAACTATATAGATAGTTTATTTTTACATGCGTGTATGAAC
ATACCATTAATTGTTCCTTCTCTAGTTGATAATTATCGAAAAATAAATATAGCAAATAATAAATCAAACA
ACGATTTAACCAAAAGAGAAAAAGAATGTTTAGCGTGGGCATGCGAAGGAAAAAGCTCTTGGGATATTTC
AAAAATATTAGGTTGCAGTGAGCGTACTGTCACTTTCCATTTAACCAATGCGCAAATGAAACTCAATACA
ACAAACCGCTGCCAAAGTATTTCTAAAGCAATTTTAACAGGAGCAATTGATTGCCCATACTTTAAAAATT
AATAAGCGGCCGCCACTGATAGTGCTAGTGTAGATCACTACTAGAGCCAGGCATCAAATAAAACGAAAGG
CTCAGTCGAAAGACTGGGCCTTTCGTTTTATCTGTTGTTTGTCGGTGAACGCTCTCTACTAGAGTCACAC
TGGCTCACCTTCGGGTGGGCCTTTCTGCGTTTATAGGTACCTACTAGAGAGGTTCTGTTAAGTAACTGAA
CCCAATGTCGTTAGTGACGCTTACCTCTTAAGAGGTCACTGACCTAACAAAGCTTACCTGTAGGATCGTA
CAGGTTTACGCAAGAAAATGGTTTGTTATAGTCGAATAAAACTAGTAAAGAGGAGAAATAGCAT
Features (pLannotate 1.2.2; 14 found; start..end, strand, type, name):
      1..714     +  CDS            hfriFP: hfriFP is a fluorescent protein published in 2013, derived from Herbaspirillum frisingense.
    715..747     +  CDS            ssrA tag (LVA): C-terminal peptide that mediates degradation in bacteria through the ClpXP and ClpAP proteases (McGinness et al., 2006) mutant LVA variant that confers accelerated degradation under some conditions (Andersen et al., 1998)
    801..872     +  terminator     rrnB T1 terminator: transcription terminator T1 from the E. coli rrnB gene
    888..915     +  terminator     T7Te terminator: phage T7 early transcription terminator
    937..994     +  terminator     his operon terminator: This putative transcriptin terminator from the E. coli his operon has a 2-bp deletion introduced during synthesis. Its efficiency has not been determined.
   1189..1777    -  rep_origin     ori: high-copy-number ColE1/pMB1/pBR322/pUC origin of replication
   1960..2054    -  terminator     lambda t0 terminator: transcription terminator from phage lambda
   2078..2734    -  CDS            cat: CAT_ECOLX - Experimental evidence at protein level: Swiss-Prot protein existence level 1. This enzyme is an effector of chloramphenicol resistance in bacteria. From Escherichia coli. This protein is used as a marker in many commonly used cloning vectors, such as pACYC184.
   2735..2832    -  promoter       cat promoter: promoter of the E. coli cat gene encoding chloramphenicol acetyltransferase
   2918..2961    -  terminator     bacterial terminator: putative bacterial transcription terminator
   2974..2993    +  promoter       J23119(SpeI) promoter (fragment): bacterial promoter (Registry of Standard Biological Parts BBa J23119) modified to end with an SpeI site
   3030..3779    +  CDS            luxR: LUXR_ALIFS - Experimental evidence at protein level: Swiss-Prot protein existence level 1. Transcriptional activator of the bioluminescence operon. Binds to the OHHL autoinducer. From Aliivibrio fischeri (Vibrio fischeri).
   3835..3906    +  terminator     rrnB T1 terminator: transcription terminator T1 from the E. coli rrnB gene
   3922..3949    +  terminator     T7Te terminator: phage T7 early transcription terminator
