[The description below was written by a language model from this plasmid's Addgene catalogue record and pLannotate feature annotations shown in this document.]
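Description:
BC-A1-005 is a synthetic-biology plasmid built on the BioBrick backbone pSB1C3 for use in E. coli. It is maintained at high copy through a ColE1/pUC-type origin of replication and selected with chloramphenicol via a cat gene driven by its own promoter. The backbone also carries flanking terminators (lambda t0, a his operon terminator and another putative bacterial terminator) that insulate the cloning region from surrounding transcription. The catalogue lists a total size of about 4.1 kb, with a roughly 2.1 kb insert assembled by Gibson cloning; the sequenced record is a few bases shorter than the stated total.

The insert is a two-unit quorum-sensing reporter circuit. In the first unit, the weak constitutive Anderson-family promoter BBa_J23109 and the strong ribosome binding site BBa_B0034 drive wild-type luxR from Aliivibrio fischeri, followed by a double terminator (rrnB T1 plus T7Te). The automated annotation labels the promoter as a fragment of the related J23119, which probably reflects sequence similarity within this promoter family. In the second unit, the LuxR-responsive pLux promoter and a second BBa_B0034 site control GFP fused to a C-terminal LVA-variant ssrA degradation tag, again followed by the rrnB T1/T7Te terminator pair. The annotation tool names this open reading frame hfriFP, whereas the catalogue identifies it as GFP; pLux and the ribosome binding sites were not annotated at all.

LuxR activates pLux when bound to its acyl-homoserine lactone autoinducer, so fluorescence reports inducer-dependent activation, while the LVA tag speeds ClpXP/ClpAP-mediated turnover and makes the signal more dynamic. The plasmid belongs to a toolbox of modular variants designed for teaching how promoter strength, RBS strength and protein stability shape gene regulation.
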