Addgene plasmid #78692: BC-A1-005
Purpose: A weak promoter drives the expression of wild type luxR, which regulates expression of LVA-tagged GFP under the control of a strong RBS.
Depositing lab: Brian Chow. Depositing organization: University of Pennsylvania. Publication: Toolbox for Exploring Modular Gene Regulation in Synthetic Biology Training. Magaraci MS, Bermudez JG, Yogish D, Pak DH, Mollov V, Tycko J, Issadore D, Mannickarottu SG, Chow BY. ACS Synth Biol. 2016 Apr 25. 10.1021/acssynbio.6b00057 PubMed 27111289.
Backbone
  Vector backbone: pSB1C3
  Backbone manufacturer: Registry of Standardized Biological Parts
  Backbone size w/o insert (bp): 2047
  Total vector size (bp): 4132
  Vector type: Synthetic Biology
Growth in bacteria
  Bacterial resistance: Chloramphenicol, 25 μg/mL
  Growth temperature: 37°C
  Growth strain: NEB Turbo
  Growth instructions: Reporter gene expression can also be assayed at room temperature (~25C).
  Copy number: High Copy
Gene/Insert
  Gene/Insert name: BBa_J23109-BBa_B0034-luxR-Terminator-pLux-BBa_B0034-GFP(LVA)-Terminator
  Species: Synthetic
  Insert size (bp): 2085
  Cloning method: Gibson Cloning
  Sequencing primers: 5′ tgccacctgacgtctaagaa (VF2); 3′ attaccgcctttgagtgagc (VR)
Terms and licenses: Academic/Nonprofit Terms; Industry Terms: Not Available to Industry
How to cite: BC-A1-005 was a gift from Brian Chow (Addgene plasmid # 78692 ; http://n2t.net/addgene:78692 ; RRID:Addgene_78692)
